>Addgene plasmid #78468 | pUCP20T-morange | depositor full sequence | sequence record 146322 | Partially sequenced and backbone inferred from the litterature
GACGAAAGGGCCTCGTGATACGCCTATTTTTATAGGTTAATGTCATGATAATAATGGTTTCTTAGACGTC
AGGTGGCACTTTTCGGGGAAATGTGCGCGGAACCCCTATTTGTTTATTTTTCTAAATACATTCAAATATG
TATCCGCTCATGAGACAATAACCCTGATAAATGCTTCAATAATATTGAAAAAGGAAGAGTATGAGTATTC
AACATTTCCGTGTCGCCCTTATTCCCTTTTTTGCGGCATTTTGCCTTCCTGTTTTTGCTCACCCAGAAAC
GCTGGTGAAAGTAAAAGATGCTGAAGATCAGTTGGGTGCACGAGTGGGTTACATCGAACTGGATCTCAAC
AGCGGTAAGATCCTTGAGAGTTTTCGCCCCGAAGAACGTTTTCCAATGATGAGCACTTTTAAAGTTCTGC
TATGTGGCGCGGTATTATCCCGTATTGACGCCGGGCAAGAGCAACTCGGTCGCCGCATACACTATTCTCA
GAATGACTTGGTTGAGTACTCACCAGTCACAGAAAAGCATCTTACGGATGGCATGACAGTAAGAGAATTA
TGCAGTGCTGCCATAACCATGAGTGATAACACTGCGGCCAACTTACTTCTGACAACGATCGGAGGACCGA
AGGAGCTAACCGCTTTTTTGCACAACATGGGGGATCATGTAACTCGCCTTGATCGTTGGGAACCGGAGCT
GAATGAAGCCATACCAAACGACGAGCGTGACACCACGATGCCTGTAGCAATGGCAACAACGTTGCGCAAA
CTATTAACTGGCGAACTACTTACTCTAGCTTCCCGGCAACAATTAATAGACTGGATGGAGGCGGATAAAG
TTGCAGGACCACTTCTGCGCTCGGCCCTTCCGGCTGGCTGGTTTATTGCTGATAAATCTGGAGCCGGTGA
GCGTGGGTCTCGCGGTATCATTGCAGCACTGGGGCCAGATGGTAAGCCCTCCCGTATCGTAGTTATCTAC
ACGACGGGGAGTCAGGCAACTATGGATGAACGAAATAGACAGATCGCTGAGATAGGTGCCTCACTGATTA
AGCATTGGTAACTGTCAGACCAAGTTTACTCATATATACTTTAGATTGATTTAAAACTTCATTTTTAATT
TAAAAGGATCTAGGTGAAGATCCTTTTTGATAATCTCATGACCAAAATCCCTTAACGTGAGTTTTCGTTC
CACTGAGCGTCAGACCCCGTAGAAAAGATCAAAGGATCTTCTTGAGATCCTTTTTTTCTGCGCGTAATCT
GCTGCTTGCAAACAAAAAAACCACCGCTACCAGCGGTGGTTTGTTTGCCGGATCAAGAGCTACCAACTCT
TTTTCCGAAGGTAACTGGCTTCAGCAGAGCGCAGATACCAAATACTGTCCTTCTAGTGTAGCCGTAGTTA
GGCCACCACTTCAAGAACTCTGTAGCACCGCCTACATACCTCGCTCTGCTAATCCTGTTACCAGTGGCTG
CTGCCAGTGGCGATAAGTCGTGTCTTACCGGGTTGGACTCAAGACGATAGTTACCGGATAAGGCGCAGCG
GTCGGGCTGAACGGGGGGTTCGTGCACACAGCCCAGCTTGGAGCGAACGACCTACACCGAACTGAGATAC
CTACAGCGTGAGCTATGAGAAAGCGCCACGCTTCCCGAAGGGAGAAAGGCGGACAGGTATCCGGTAAGCG
GCAGGGTCGGAACAGGAGAGCGCACGAGGGAGCTTCCAGGGGGAAACGCCTGGTATCTTTATAGTCCTGT
CGGGTTTCGCCACCTCTGACTTGAGCGTCGATTTTTGTGATGCTCGTCAGGGGGGCGGAGCCTATGGAAA
AACGCCAGCAACGCGGCCTTTTTACGGTTCCTGGCCTTTTGCTGGCCTTTTGCTCACATAAGCTAGCTTA
TCGGCCAGCCTCGCAGAGCAGGATTCCCGTTGAGCACCGCCAGGTGCGAATAAGGGACAGTGAAGAAGGA
ACACCCGCTCGCGGGTGGGCCTACTTCACCTATCCTGCCCGGCTGACGCCGTTGGATACACCAAGGAAAG
TCTACACGAACCCTTTGGCAAAATCCTGTATATCGTGCGAAAAAGGATGGATATACCGAAAAAATCGCTA
TAATGACCCCGAAGCAGGGTTATGCAGCGGAAAGTATACCTTAAGGAATCCCCATGTTCTTTCCTGCGTT
ATCCCCTGATTCTGTGGATAACCGTATTACCGCCTTTGAGTGAGCTGATACCGCTCGCCGCAGCCGAACG
ACCGAGCGCAGCGAGTCAGTGAGCGAGGAAGCGGAAGAGCGCCCAATACGCAAACCGCCTCTCCCCGCGC
GTTGGCCGATTCATTAATGCAGCTGGCACGACAGGTTTCCCGACTGGAAAGCGGGCAGTGAGCGCAACGC
AATTAATGTGAGTTAGCTCACTCATTAGGCACCCCAGGCTTTACACTTTATGCTTCCGGCTCGTATGTTG
TGTGGAATTGTGAGCGGATAACAATTTCACACAGGAAACAGCTATGACCATGATTACGAATTCGGCGCGC
CAAGAAGGATGGGGAGCCACCATCACCATCACCATGGCAGATCTATGGTGAGCAAGGGCGAGGAGAATAA
CATGGCCATCATCAAGGAGTTCATGCGCTTCAAGGTGCGCATGGAGGGCTCCGTGAACGGCCACGAGTTC
GAGATCGAGGGCGAGGGCGAGGGCCGCCCCTACGAGGGCTTTCAGACCGTTAAGCTGAAGGTGACCAAGG
GTGGCCCCCTGCCCTTCGCCTGGGACATCTTGTCCCCTCAGTTCACCTACGGCTCCAAGGCCTACGTGAA
GCACCCCGCCGACATCCCCGACTACCTCAAGCTGTCCTTCCCCGAGGGCTTCAAGTGGGAGCGCGTGATG
AACTTCGAGGACGGCGGCGTGGTGACCGTGACTCAGGACTCCTCCCTGCAGGACGGCGAGTTCATCTACA
AGGTGAAGCTGCGCGGCACCAACTTCCCCTCCGACGGCCCCGTAATGCAGAAGAAGACCATGGGCATGGA
GGCCTCCTCCGAGCGGATGTACCCCGAGGACGGCGCCCTGAAGGGCGAGGACAAGCTCAGGCTGAAGCTG
AAGGACGGCGGCCACTACACCTCCGAGGTCAAGACCACCTACAAGGCCAAGAAGCCCGTGCAGTTGCCCG
GCGCCTACATCGTCGACATCAAGTTGGACATCACCTCCCACAACGAGGACTACACCATCGTGGAACAGTA
CGAACGCGCCGAGGGCCGCCACTCCACCGGCGGCATGGACGAGCTGTACAAGTAACAGTACGAACGCGCC
GAGGGCCGCCACTCCACCGGCGGCATGGACGAGCTGTACAAGTAAGGATCCTCTAGAGTCGACCTGCAGG
CATGCAAGCTTGGCACTGGCCGTCGTTTTACAACGTCGTGACTGGGAAAACCCTGGCGTTACCCAACTTA
ATCGCCTTGCAGCACATCCCCCTTTCGCCAGCTGGCGTAATAGCGAAGAGGCCCGCACCGATCGCCCTTC
CCAACAGTTGCGCAGCCTGAAAGGCAGGCCGGGCCGTGGTGGCCACGGCCTCTAGGCCAGATCCAGCGGC
ATCTGGGTTAGTCGAGCGCGGGCCGCTTCCCATGTCTCACCAGGGCGAGCCTGTTTCGCGATCTCAGCAT
CTGAAATCTTCCCGGCCTTGCGCTTCGCTGGGGCCTTACCCACCGCCTTGGCGGGCTTCTTCGGTCCAAA
ACTGAACAACAGATGTGTGACCTTGCGCCCGGTCTTTCGCTGCGCCCACTCCACCTGTAGCGGGCTGTGC
TCGTTGATCTGCGTCACGGCTGGATCAAGCACTCGCAACTTGAAGTCCTTGATCGAGGGATACCGGCCTT
CCAGTTGAAACCACTTTCGCAGCTGGTCAATTTCTATTTCGCGCTGGCCGATGCTGTCCCATTGCATGAG
CAGCTCGTAAAGCCTGATCGCGTGGGTGCTGTCCATCTTGGCCACGTCAGCCAAGGCGTATTTGGTGAAC
TGTTTGGTGAGTTCCGTCAGGTACGGCAGCATGTCTTTGGTGAACCTGAGTTCTACACGGCCCTCACCCT
CCCGGTAGATGATTGTTTGCACCCAGCCGGTAATCATCACACTCGGTCTTTTCCCCTTGCCATTGGGCTC
TTGGGTTAACCGGACTTCCCGCCGTTTCAGGCGCAGGGCCGCTTCTTTGAGCTGGTTGTAGGAAGATTCG
ATAGGGACACCCGCCATCGTCGCTATGTCCTCCGCCGTCACTGAATACATCACTTCATCGGTGACAGGCT
CGCTCCTCTTCACCTGGCTAATACAGGCCAGAACGATCCGCTGTTCCTGAACACTGAGGCGATACGCGGC
CTCGACCAGGGCATTGCTTTTGTAAACCATTGGGGGTGAGGCCACGTTCGACATTCCTTGTGTATAAGGG
GACACTGTATCTGCGTCCCACAATACAACAAATCCGTCCCTTTACAACAACAAATCCGTCCCTTCTTAAC
AACAAATCCGTCCCTTAATGGCAACAAATCCGTCCCTTTTTAAACTCTACAGGCCACGGATTACGTGGCC
TGTAGACGTCCTAAAAGGTTTAAAAGGGAAAAGGAAGAAAAGGGTGGAAACGCAAAAAACGCACCACTAC
GTGGCCCCGTTGGGGCCGCATTTGTGCCCCTGAAGGGGCGGGGGAGGCGTCTGGGCAATCCCCGTTTTAC
CAGTCCCCTATCGCCGCCTGAGAGGGCGCAGGAAGCGAGTAATCAGGGTATCGAGGCGGATTCACCCTTG
GCGTCCAACCAGCGGCACCAGCGGCGCCTGAGAGGTATGGTGCACTCTCAGTACAATCTGCTCTGATGCC
GCATAGTTAAGCCAGCCCCGACACCCGCCAACACCCGCTGACGCGCCCTGACGGGCTTGTCTGCTCCCGG
CATCCGCTTACAGACAAGCTGTGACCGTCTCCGGGAGCTGCATGTGTCAGAGGTTTTCACCGTCATCACC
GAAACGCGCGA
Features (pLannotate 1.2.2; 18 found; start..end, strand, type, name):
     96..200     +  promoter       AmpR promoter: bla
    201..1061    +  CDS            AmpR: β-lactamase; bla; confers resistance to ampicillin, carbenicillin, and related antibiotics
   1232..1820    +  rep_origin     ori: high-copy-number ColE1/pMB1/pBR322/pUC origin of replication
   1892..2000    -  oriT           oriT: incP origin of transfer
   2153..2277    +  rep_origin     RSF ori (fragment): Plasmids containing the RSF 1030 origin of replication can be propagated in E. coli cells that contain additional plasmids with compatible origins.
   2279..2371    +  CDS            lacI (fragment): lac repressor; lacI; The lac repressor binds to the lac operator to inhibit transcription in E. coli. This inhibition can be relieved by adding lactose or isopropyl-β-D-thiogalactopyranoside (IPTG).
   2384..2405    +  protein_bind   CAP binding site: CAP binding activates transcription in the presence of cAMP. E. coli catabolite activator protein
   2420..2450    +  promoter       lac promoter: promoter for the E. coli lac operon
   2458..2474    +  protein_bind   lac operator: The lac repressor binds to the lac operator to inhibit transcription in E. coli. This inhibition can be relieved by adding lactose or isopropyl-β-D-thiogalactopyranoside (IPTG). lac repressor encoded by lacI
   2538..2555    +  CDS            6xHis: 6xHis affinity tag
   2565..3275    +  CDS            LSSmOrange: monomeric orange fluorescent protein with a large Stokes shift (Shcherbakova et al., 2012) mammalian codon-optimized
   3274..3335    +  CDS            LSSmOrange (fragment): monomeric orange fluorescent protein with a large Stokes shift (Shcherbakova et al., 2012) mammalian codon-optimized
   3336..3371    +  misc_feature   MCS (fragment): pUC18/19 multiple cloning site
   3374..3521    +  CDS            lacZα (fragment): LacZα fragment of β-galactosidase; lacZ fragment
   3552..4385    -  CDS            pRO1600 Rep: replication protein for the broad-host-range plasmid pRO1600 from Pseudomonas aeruginosa&nbsp
   4399..4750    +  rep_origin     pRO1600 oriV: broad-host-range origin of replication from Pseudomonas aeruginosa plasmid pRO1600; requires the pRO1600 Rep protein for replication (West et al., 1994)
   4796..4845    -  misc_feature   bom (fragment): basis of mobility region from pBR322
   4947..1       -  CDS            rop (fragment) (across the origin): Rop protein, which maintains plasmids at low copy number; rop
