[The description below was written by a language model from this plasmid's Addgene catalogue record and pLannotate feature annotations shown in this document.]
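Description:
pUCP20T-morange is a 4,981 nt bacterial expression plasmid built on the pUCP20T shuttle backbone and intended for fluorescent labeling of a broad range of bacteria. It carries two replication systems: a high-copy ColE1/pUC-type origin for propagation in E. coli, and the pRO1600 oriV together with its cognate Rep protein, which supports replication in Pseudomonas aeruginosa and related hosts. An incP oriT allows the plasmid to be mobilized by conjugation into recipient strains when transfer functions are supplied in trans. Selection relies on the bla β-lactamase gene under its own promoter, which confers resistance to ampicillin, carbenicillin and related antibiotics.

The payload is mOrange, a monomeric orange fluorescent protein derived from the Discosoma sp. red fluorescent protein. It sits in the pUC-type cloning region downstream of the CAP binding site, lac promoter and lac operator. A 6xHis tag is annotated just upstream of the fluorescent protein coding sequence, apparently giving an N-terminal affinity tag, while remnants of the multiple cloning site and lacZα lie downstream. Only a short lacI fragment is present, so the plasmid does not itself supply functional repressor, and expression would be expected to be largely constitutive in hosts lacking lacI.

The automated annotation labels the reporter as LSSmOrange, a closely related variant. This most likely reflects sequence similarity, since the catalogue entry names mOrange. Small fragments annotated as RSF ori, bom and rop appear to be backbone remnants. The sequence record is noted as only partially sequenced, with the backbone inferred from the literature, so fine details of the map should be treated cautiously.
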