Addgene plasmid #78468: pUCP20T-morange
Purpose: Broad range bacterial fluorescence labeling
Depositing lab: Mariette Barbier. Depositing organization: West Virginia University and School of Medicine. Publication: Rainbow Vectors for Broad-Range Bacterial Fluorescence Labeling. Barbier M, Damron FH. PLoS One. 2016 Mar 3;11(3):e0146827. doi: 10.1371/journal.pone.0146827. eCollection 2016. PubMed 26937640.
Backbone
  Vector backbone: pUCP20T
  Vector type: Bacterial Expression
Growth in bacteria
  Bacterial resistance: Ampicillin, 100 μg/mL
  Growth temperature: 37°C
  Growth strain: DH5alpha
  Copy number: High Copy
Gene/Insert
  Gene/Insert name: mOrange
  Species: Discosoma sp.
Terms and licenses: Academic/Nonprofit Terms; Industry Terms: Not Available to Industry
How to cite: pUCP20T-morange was a gift from Mariette Barbier (Addgene plasmid # 78468 ; http://n2t.net/addgene:78468 ; RRID:Addgene_78468)
