>Addgene plasmid #78468 | pUCP20T-morange | addgene partial sequence | sequence record 149758 | M13pUC-Fwd 5'-CCCAGTCACGACGTTGTAAAACG-3'
TCGACTCTAGAGGATCCTTACTTGTACAGCTCGTCCATGCCGCCGGTGGAGTGGCGGCCCTCGGCGCGTT
CGTACTGTTACTTGTACAGCTCGTCCATGCCGCCGGTGGAGTGGCGGCCCTCGGCGCGTTCGTACTGTTC
CACGATGGTGTAGTCCTCGTTGTGGGAGGTGATGTCCAACTTGATGTCGACGATGTAGGCGCCGGGCAAC
TGCACGGGCTTCTTGGCCTTGTAGGTGGTCTTGACCTCGGAGGTGTAGTGGCCGCCGTCCTTCAGCTTCA
GCCTGAGCTTGTCCTCGCCCTTCAGGGCGCCGTCCTCGGGGTACATCCGCTCGGAGGAGGCCTCCATGCC
CATGGTCTTCTTCTGCATTACGGGGCCGTCGGAGGGGAAGTTGGTGCCGCGCAGCTTCACCTTGTAGATG
AACTCGCCGTCCTGCAGGGAGGAGTCCTGAGTCACGGTCACCACGCCGCCGTCCTCGAAGTTCATCACGC
GCTCCCACTTGAAGCCCTCGGGGAAGGACAGCTTGAGGTAGTCGGGGATGTCGGCGGGGTGCTTCACGTA
GGCCTTGGAGCCGTAGGTGAACTGAGGGGACAAGATGTCCCAGGCGAAGGGCAGGGGGCCACCCTTGGTC
ACCTTCAGCTTAACGGTCTGAAAGCCCTCGTAGGGGCGGCCCTCGCCCTCGCCCTCGATCTCGAACTCGT
GGCCGTTCACGGAGCCC
