>Addgene plasmid #78468 | pUCP20T-morange | addgene partial sequence | sequence record 149759 | M13-Rev 5'-CAGGAAACAGCTATGACC-3'
AAGATGGGGAGCCACCATCACCATCACCATGGCAGATCTATGGTGAGCAAGGGCGAGGAGAATAACATGG
CCATCATCAAGGAGTTCATGCGCTTCAAGGTGCGCATGGAGGGCTCCGTGAACGGCCACGAGTTCGAGAT
CGAGGGCGAGGGCGAGGGCCGCCCCTACGAGGGCTTTCAGACCGTTAAGCTGAAGGTGACCAAGGGTGGC
CCCCTGCCCTTCGCCTGGGACATCTTGTCCCCTCAGTTCACCTACGGCTCCAAGGCCTACGTGAAGCACC
CCGCCGACATCCCCGACTACCTCAAGCTGTCCTTCCCCGAGGGCTTCAAGTGGGAGCGCGTGATGAACTT
CGAGGACGGCGGCGTGGTGACCGTGACTCAGGACTCCTCCCTGCAGGACGGCGAGTTCATCTACAAGGTG
AAGCTGCGCGGCACCAACTTCCCCTCCGACGGCCCCGTAATGCAGAAGAAGACCATGGGCATGGAGGCCT
CCTCCGAGCGGATGTACCCCGAGGACGGCGCCCTGAAGGGCGAGGACAAGCTCAGGCTGAAGCTGAAGGA
CGGCGGCCACTACACCTCCGAGGTCAAGACCACCTACAAGGCCAAGAAGCCCGTGCAGTTGCCCGGCGCC
TACATCGTCGACATCAAGTTGGACATCACCTCCCACAACGAGGACTACACCATCGTGGAACAGTACGAAC
GCGCCGAGGGCCGCCACTCCACCGGCGG
